>Addgene plasmid #162929 | C413-E38: attB4-T7p>-attB1r | addgene full sequence | sequence record 333592 | Addgene NGS Result
CCCTACTCTCGCGTTAACGCTAGCATGGATGTTTTCCCAGTCACGACGTTGTAAAACGACGGCCAGTCTT
AAAATTCGAGCTCGGTCCGATCGGGCCCGCGTTAACGCTACCATGGAGCTCCAAATAATGATTTTATTTT
GACTGATAGTGACCTGTTCGTTGCAACAAATTGATAAGCAATGCTTTTTTATAATGCCAACTTTGTATAG
AAAAGTTGGCTGGCGAGCCCGATCTTCCCCATCGGTGATGTCGGCGATATAGGCGCCAGCAACCGCACCT
GTGGCGCCGGTGATGCCGGCCACGATGCGTCCGGCGTAGAGGATCGAGATCGATCTCGATCCCGCGAAAT
TAATACGACTCACTATAGGGGAATTGTGAGCGGATAACAATTCCCCTCTAGAAATAAACAACTTTGTACA
AAAAAGTTGAACGAGAAACGTAAAATGATATAAATATCAATATATTAAATTAGATTTTGCATAAAAAACA
GACTACATAATACTGTAAAACACAACATATGCAGTCACTATGAACCAACTACTTAGATGGTATTAGTGAC
CTGTAGAATTCGAGCTCTAGAGCTGCAGGGCGGCCGCGATATCCCCTATAGTGAGTCGTATTACATGGTC
ATAGCTGTTTCCTGGCAGCTCTGGCCCGTGTCTCAAAATCTCTGATGTTACATTGCACAAGATCGGTACC
CGGGGATCCTCTAGACCAGCCAGGACAGAAATGCCTCGACTTCGCTGCTACCCAAGGTTGCCGGGTGACG
CACACCGTGGAAACGGATGAAGGCACGAACCCAGTGGACATAAGCCTGTTCGGTTCGTAAGCTGTAATGC
AAGTAGCGTATGCGCTCACGCAACTGGTCCAGAACCTTGACCGAACGCAGCGGTGGTAACGGCGCAGTGG
CGGTTTTCATGGCTTGTTATGACTGTTTTTTTGGGGTACAGTCTATGCCTCGGGCATCCAAGCAGCAAGC
GCGTTACGCCGTGGGTCGATGTTTGATGTTATGGAGCAGCAACGATGTTACGCAGCAGGGCAGTCGCCCT
AAAACAAAGTTAAACATTATGAGGGAAGCGGTGATCGCCGAAGTATCGACTCAACTATCAGAGGTAGTTG
GCGTCATCGAGCGCCATCTCGAACCGACGTTGCTGGCCGTACATTTGTACGGCTCCGCAGTGGATGGCGG
CCTGAAGCCACACAGTGATATTGATTTGCTGGTTACGGTGACCGTAAGGCTTGATGAAACAACGCGGCGA
GCTTTGATCAACGACCTTTTGGAAACTTCGGCTTCCCCTGGAGAGAGCGAGATTCTCCGCGCTGTAGAAG
TCACCATTGTTGTGCACGACGACATCATTCCGTGGCGTTATCCAGCTAAGCGCGAACTGCAATTTGGAGA
ATGGCAGCGCAATGACATTCTTGCAGGTATCTTCGAGCCAGCCACGATCGACATTGATCTGGCTATCTTG
CTGACAAAAGCAAGAGAACATAGCGTTGCCTTGGTAGGTCCAGCGGCGGAGGAACTCTTTGATCCGGTTC
CTGAACAGGATCTATTTGAGGCGCTAAATGAAACCTTAACGCTATGGAACTCGCCGCCCGACTGGGCTGG
CGATGAGCGAAATGTAGTGCTTACGTTGTCCCGCATTTGGTACAGCGCAGTAACCGGCAAAATCGCGCCG
AAGGATGTCGCTGCCGACTGGGCAATGGAGCGCCTGCCGGCCCAGTATCAGCCCGTCATACTTGAAGCTA
GACAGGCTTATCTTGGACAAGAAGAAGATCGCTTGGCCTCGCGCGCAGATCAGTTGGAAGAATTTGTCCA
CTACGTGAAAGGCGAGATCACCAAGGTAGTCGGCAAATAACCCTCGAGCCACCCATGACCAAAATCCCTT
AACGTGAGTTACGCGTCGTTCCACTGAGCGTCAGACCCCGTAGAAAAGATCAAAGGATCTTCTTGAGATC
CTTTTTTTCTGCGCGTAATCTGCTGCTTGCAAACAAAAAAACCACCGCTACCAGCGGTGGTTTGTTTGCC
GGATCAAGAGCTACCAACTCTTTTTCCGAAGGTAACTGGCTTCAGCAGAGCGCAGATACCAAATACTGTT
CTTCTAGTGTAGCCGTAGTTAGGCCACCACTTCAAGAACTCTGTAGCACCGCCTACATACCTCGCTCTGC
TAATCCTGTTACCAGTGGCTGCTGCCAGTGGCGATAAGTCGTGTCTTACCGGGTTGGACTCAAGACGATA
GTTACCGGATAAGGCGCAGCGGTCGGGCTGAACGGGGGGTTCGTGCACACAGCCCAGCTTGGAGCGAACG
ACCTACACCGAACTGAGATACCTACAGCGTGAGCTATGAGAAAGCGCCACGCTTCCCGAAGGGAGAAAGG
CGGACAGGTATCCGGTAAGCGGCAGGGTCGGAACAGGAGAGCGCACGAGGGAGCTTCCAGGGGGAAACGC
CTGGTATCTTTATAGTCCTGTCGGGTTTCGCCACCTCTGACTTGAGCGTCGATTTTTGTGATGCTCGTCA
GGGGGGCGGAGCCTATGGAAAAACGCCAGCAACGCGGCCTTTTTACGGTTCCTGGCCTTTTGCTGGCCTT
TTGCTCACATGTTCTTTCCTGCGTTATCCCCTGATTCTGTGGATAACCGTATTACCGCCTTTGAGTGAGC
TGATACCGCTCGCCGCAGCCGAACGACCGAGCGCAGCGAGTCAGTGAGCGAGGAAGCGGAAGAGCGCCCA
ATACGCAAACCGCCTCTCCCCGCGCGTTGGCCGATTCATTAATGCAGCTGGCACGACAGGTTTCCCGACT
GGAAAGCGGGCAGTGAGCGCAACGCAATTAATACGCGTACCGCTAGCCAGGAAGAGTTTGTAGAAACGCA
AAAAGGCCATCCGTCAGGATGGCCTTCTGCTTAGTTTGATGCCTGGCAGTTTATGGCGGGCGTCCTGCCC
GCCACCCTCCGGGCCGTTGCTTCACAACGTTCAAATCCGCTCCCGGCGGATTTGTCCTACTCAGGAGAGC
GTTCACCGACAAACAACAGATAAAACGAAAGGCCCAGTCTTCCGACTGAGCCTTTCGTTTTATTTGATGC
CTGGCAGTT
Features (pLannotate 1.2.2; 16 found; start..end, strand, type, name):
     31..67      -  CDS            lacZα (fragment): LacZα fragment of β-galactosidase; lacZ fragment
    122..207     +  protein_bind   attL1 (fragment): mutant version of attL; recombination site for the Gateway® LR reaction LR Clonase™
    198..218     +  protein_bind   attB4: mutant version of attB; core recombination site for the Gateway® BP reaction BP Clonase™
    221..325     -  CDS            TcR (fragment): tetracycline efflux protein; tet; confers resistance to tetracycline
    351..369     +  promoter       T7 promoter: promoter for bacteriophage T7 RNA polymerase
    370..394     +  protein_bind   lac operator: The lac repressor binds to the lac operator to inhibit transcription in E. coli. This inhibition can be relieved by adding lactose or isopropyl-β-D-thiogalactopyranoside (IPTG). lac repressor encoded by lacI
    408..532     +  protein_bind   attR1: mutant version of attR; recombination site for the Gateway® LR reaction LR Clonase™
    605..623     -  promoter       T7 promoter: promoter for bacteriophage T7 RNA polymerase
    693..715     +  misc_feature   MCS (fragment): pUC18/19 multiple cloning site
    807..830     +  promoter       Pc promoter (fragment): intI1 (promoter lies within the coding sequence); class 1 integron promoter
   1006..1062    +  CDS            GmR (fragment): gentamycin acetyltransferase; aacC1; confers resistance to gentamycin
   1069..1860    +  CDS            SmR: aminoglycoside adenylyltransferase (Murphy, 1985); aadA; confers resistance to spectinomycin and streptomycin
   1953..2541    +  rep_origin     ori: high-copy-number ColE1/pMB1/pBR322/pUC origin of replication
   2724..2816    +  CDS            lacI (fragment): lac repressor; lacI; The lac repressor binds to the lac operator to inhibit transcription in E. coli. This inhibition can be relieved by adding lactose or isopropyl-β-D-thiogalactopyranoside (IPTG).
   2871..2898    -  terminator     rrnB T2 terminator: transcription terminator T2 from the E. coli rrnB gene
   3030..3073    +  terminator     rrnB T1 terminator: Escherichia coli rrnB; transcription terminator T1 from the E. coli rrnB gene
