[The description below was written by a language model from this plasmid's Addgene catalogue record and pLannotate feature annotations shown in this document.]
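Description:
C413-E38: attB4-T7p>-attB1r is a small (about 3.1 kb) Gateway entry clone built on the pDonr233 donor backbone, designed to supply a bacterial promoter module for multi-fragment recombinational assembly rather than to express anything itself. It is maintained in E. coli through a high-copy ColE1/pUC-type origin and is selected with spectinomycin through the aadA (SmR) aminoglycoside adenylyltransferase gene. That gene appears to be driven by a class 1 integron Pc promoter remnant upstream. rrnB T1 and T2 terminators lie near the recombination cassette, where they typically insulate it from read-through transcription from the backbone.

The payload is the bacteriophage T7 promoter, immediately followed by a lac operator. This makes it a T7lac-type element: transcription requires T7 RNA polymerase and can be repressed by LacI and relieved with IPTG. Only a short lacI fragment is annotated, so the repressor would have to come from the host or the destination vector. The short TcR fragment just upstream of the promoter probably reflects sequence carried over from the promoter's source vector. The module is flanked by an attL-type site containing the attB4 core on one side and attR1 on the other, which matches the attB4/attB1r designation in the name. In a multisite LR reaction, this arrangement places the promoter directly upstream of a gene carried in an attL1-flanked entry clone. The remaining annotations (lacZα, GmR and MCS fragments, and a second, reverse-oriented T7 promoter outside the cassette) are backbone remnants. The plasmid is intended for combinatorial assembly of bacterial expression clones, where promoter, tag and ORF modules are mixed and matched by site-specific recombination.
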