Addgene plasmid #162929: C413-E38: attB4-T7p>-attB1r
Purpose: Gateway attB4/attB1r entry clone for bacterial expression using the bacteriophage T7 promoter
Depositing lab: Dominic Esposito. Depositing organization: National Cancer Institute (NCI). Publication: Combinatorial assembly of clone libraries using site-specific recombination. Wall VE, Garvey LA, Mehalko JL, Procter LV, Esposito D. Methods Mol Biol. 2014;1116:193-208. doi: 10.1007/978-1-62703-764-8_14. PubMed 24395366.
Backbone
  Vector backbone: pDonr233
  Vector type: Synthetic Biology
Growth in bacteria
  Bacterial resistance: Spectinomycin, 50 μg/mL
  Growth temperature: 37°C
  Growth strain: DH5alpha
  Copy number: High Copy
Gene/Insert
  Gene/Insert name: bacteriophage T7 promoter
  Species: Bacteriophage T7
  Cloning method: Gateway Cloning
Terms and licenses: Academic/Nonprofit Terms; Industry Terms: Not Available to Industry
How to cite: C413-E38: attB4-T7p>-attB1r was a gift from Dominic Esposito (Addgene plasmid # 162929 ; http://n2t.net/addgene:162929 ; RRID:Addgene_162929)
